>Addgene plasmid #241275 | pRSF:His6-CylA-27-412 | addgene full sequence | sequence record 487216 | Addgene NGS Result
AACGGAATAGCTGTTCGTTGACTTGATAGACCGATTGATTCATCATCTCATAAATAAAGAAAAACCACCG
CTACCAACGGTGGTTTTCTCAAGGTTCGCTGAGCTACCAACTCTTTGAACCAAGGTAAGTGGGTTGGAGG
ACCGCACTCACCAAAATCTGTTCTTTCAGTTTAGCCTTAACAGGTGCATAACTTCAAGACAAAGTCCTCT
AAATCAGTTACCAATGGCTGCTGCCAGTGGCGATAAGTCGTGTCTTACCGGGTTGGACTCAAGACGATAG
TTACCGGATAAGGCGCAGCGGTCGGGCTGAACGGGGGGTTCGTGCACACAGCCCAGCTTGGAGCGAACGA
CCTACACCGAACTGAGATACCAACAGCGTGAGCTATGAGAAAGCGCCACGCTTCCCGAAGGGAGAAAGGC
GGACAGGTATCCGGTAAGCGGCAGGGTCGGAACAGGAGAGCGCACGAGGGAGCTTCCAGGGGGAAACGCC
TGGTATCTTTATAGTCCTGTCGGGTTTCGCCACCTCTGGCTTGAGCGTCGATTTTTGTGATGCTCGTCAG
GGGGGCGGAGCCTATGGAAAAACGCCTGCGGCGTTGGCTTCTTCCGGTGCTTTGCTTTTTGCTCACATGT
TCTTTCCGGCTTTATCCCCTGATTCTGTGGATAACCGTATTACCGCTTTTGAGTGAGCTGACACCGCTCG
CCGCAGTCGAACGACCGAGCGTAGCGAGTCAGTGAGCGAGGAAGCGGAAGAGCGCTGCATGCCTATTTGT
TTATTTTTCTAAATACATTCAAATATGTATCCGCTCATGAGACAATAACCCTGATAAATGCTTCAATAAT
ATTGAAAAAGGAAGAGTATGAGCCATATTCAACGGGAAACGTCTTGCTCTAGGCCGCGATTAAATTCCAA
CATGGATGCTGATTTATATGGGTATAAATGGGCTCGCGATAATGTCGGGCAATCAGGTGCGACAATCTAT
CGATTGTATGGGAAGCCCGATGCGCCAGAGTTGTTTCTGAAACATGGCAAAGGTAGCGTTGCCAATGATG
TTACAGATGAGATGGTCAGACTAAACTGGCTGACGGAATTTATGCCTCTTCCGACCATCAAGCATTTTAT
CCGTACTCCTGATGATGCATGGTTACTCACCACTGCGATCCCCGGGAAAACAGCATTCCAGGTATTAGAA
GAATATCCTGATTCAGGTGAAAATATTGTTGATGCGCTGGCAGTGTTCCTGCGCCGGTTGCATTCGATTC
CTGTTTGTAATTGTCCTTTTAACAGCGATCGCGTATTTCGTCTCGCTCAGGCGCAATCACGAATGAATAA
CGGTTTGGTTGATGCGAGTGATTTTGATGACGAGCGTAATGGCTGGCCTGTTGAACAAGTCTGGAAAGAA
ATGCATAAACTTTTGCCATTCTCACCGGATTCAGTCGTCACTCATGGTGATTTCTCACTTGATAACCTTA
TTTTTGACGAGGGGAAATTAATAGGTTGTATTGATGTTGGACGAGTCGGAATCGCAGACCGATACCAGGA
TCTTGCCATCCTATGGAACTGCCTCGGTGAGTTTTCTCCTTCATTACAGAAACGGCTTTTTCAAAAATAT
GGTATTGATAATCCTGATATGAATAAATTGCAGTTTCATTTGATGCTCGATGAGTTTTTCTAAGAATTAA
TTCATGAGCGGATACATATTTGAATGTATTTAGAAAAATAAACAAATAGGGGTTCCGCGCACATTTCCCC
GAAAAGTGCCACTTGCGGAGACCCGGTCGTCAGCTTGTCGTCGGTTCAGGGCAGGGTCGTTAAATAGCCG
CTTATGTCTATTGCTGGTTTACCGGTTTATTGACTACCGGAAGCAGTGTGACCGTGTGCTTCTCAAATGC
CTGAGGTTTCAGCAAAAAACCCCTCAAGACCCGTTTAGAGGCCCCAAGGGGTTATGCTAGTTATTGCTCA
GCGGTGGCAGCAGCCTAGGTTAATTAAGCTGCGCTAGTAGACGAGTCCATGTGCTGGCGTTCAAATTTCG
CAGCAGCGGTTTCTTTACCAGACTCGAGGGTACCGACGTCAGCGATCGCGTGGCCGGCCGATATCCAATT
GAGATCTGCCATATGTATATCTCCTTCTTATACTTAACTAATATACTAAGATGGGGAATTGTTATCCGCT
CACAATTCCCCTATAGTGAGTCGTATTAATTTCGATTATGCGGCCGTGTACAATACGATTACTTTCTGTT
CGACTTAAGCATTATGCGGCCGCTTATTTAATGCGCACTTCTTTGTATTTCAGCATGCTGTTTTTATCGA
TGAAGCTATCGGCATTTTCAAACAGGGTGTTCAGAACTTCATTGCTGTCTTTGCTGTTATCCACATTTTT
GCTCATAATTGCTGCCAGTGCTGCGCTAACTTCCGGTGTTGCCAGGCTGGTGCCAAAGCTCAGGGTATAA
CCATCCGGAAAATCTGCTGCTTTACCCAGCGGACTAACCAGGCTGGTCGGATAATAGGTCATCATCATTT
CACGGGCATCAATCTGACCGGTGATTTTGTAATTATCACCATAACCGCCTGCCGGACCATAAATGCTCAC
GTTGCTACCATAATTGCTGTAATCGGCAATATCACCGCTTTTTTTGGTTGCACCAACGGTAATAACGCTT
TCCAGACCACCCGGAATGTGTTTTTCGTTACCGGTGCTAATATCACGGCTTTCATTACCTGCGCTTGCAA
CAATCAGGATGTTATTTTTGCGTGCGTAATTAACAACTTTACGAAAGGCTTCAACGGTAAAGCGTTCATC
ATCAATTTCCATGTTTTTGTAGCTGCCCAGGCTAACATTGATAATATCCACCTGATCATTGGTGGCATCC
ACAATTGCTTTCAGCATATTAATGCTATTGCCATCGGTGCCATCCATAACTTTATAGCTGTTCAGATTAA
CACGCGGTGCAATGGTATCAATAACACCGGCAACCTGGGTGCCATGACCATATTCATCCAGTTCGATGTC
GTTCACATAGTTTTTCAGACGCAGATTATTGTCCTGCAGATTCGGATGCAGACGATCAATACCGCTATCA
ATCAGGGCAATGGTAATATCTTTACCCAGCTGTTCTTTCACCGGATCAATATGGCTCAGGATTTTTTTGT
ACGGCCAATTAAAGCTTTTGAAATCTTTATTCAGGATGTTAATGTTCAGGATGCTGCTATTCACTTCTTC
CGGTTTAAAATCCGGCAGTTTTTTACCTTCGCTCACATTGAAATATTTGCCGATGAATTTGCGATCGCTA
TCATCCAGGTTTTTGAAGCTCACCAGACCAATTTCTTGAATGTAATCCACTTTCTCGCTGCTCAGTTCGC
TTTCAATTTCTTCGATGGCGGTGGTCTGGCTATTATCAATAAAGAAGCTGATATTGTTGCTCAGCGAATT
CGGATCCTGGCTGTGGTGATGATGGTGATGGCTGCTGCCCATGGTATATCTCCTTATTAAAGTTAAACAA
AATTATTTCTACAGGGGAATTGTTATCCGCTCACAATTCCCCTATAGTGAGTCGTATTAATTTCCTAATG
CAGGAGTCGCATAAGGGAGAGCGTCGAGATCCCGGACACCATCGAATGGCGCAAAACCTTTCGCGGTATG
GCATGATAGCGCCCGGAAGAGAGTCAATTCAGGGTGGTGAATGTGAAACCAGTAACGTTATACGATGTCG
CAGAGTATGCCGGTGTCTCTTATCAGACCGTTTCCCGCGTGGTGAACCAGGCCAGCCACGTTTCTGCGAA
AACGCGGGAAAAAGTGGAAGCGGCGATGGCGGAGCTGAATTACATTCCCAACCGCGTGGCACAACAACTG
GCGGGCAAACAGTCGTTGCTGATTGGCGTTGCCACCTCCAGTCTGGCCCTGCACGCGCCGTCGCAAATTG
TCGCGGCGATTAAATCTCGCGCCGATCAACTGGGTGCCAGCGTGGTGGTGTCGATGGTAGAACGAAGCGG
CGTCGAAGCCTGTAAAGCGGCGGTGCACAATCTTCTCGCGCAACGCGTCAGTGGGCTGATCATTAACTAT
CCGCTGGATGACCAGGATGCCATTGCTGTGGAAGCTGCCTGCACTAATGTTCCGGCGTTATTTCTTGATG
TCTCTGACCAGACACCCATCAACAGTATTATTTTCTCCCATGAAGACGGTACGCGACTGGGCGTGGAGCA
TCTGGTCGCATTGGGTCACCAGCAAATCGCGCTGTTAGCGGGCCCATTAAGTTCTGTCTCGGCGCGTCTG
CGTCTGGCTGGCTGGCATAAATATCTCACTCGCAATCAAATTCAGCCGATAGCGGAACGGGAAGGCGACT
GGAGTGCCATGTCCGGTTTTCAACAAACCATGCAAATGCTGAATGAGGGCATCGTTCCCACTGCGATGCT
GGTTGCCAACGATCAGATGGCGCTGGGCGCAATGCGCGCCATTACCGAGTCCGGGCTGCGCGTTGGTGCG
GACATCTCGGTAGTGGGATACGACGATACCGAAGACAGCTCATGTTATATCCCGCCGTTAACCACCATCA
AACAGGATTTTCGCCTGCTGGGGCAAACCAGCGTGGACCGCTTGCTGCAACTCTCTCAGGGCCAGGCGGT
GAAGGGCAATCAGCTGTTGCCCGTCTCACTGGTGAAAAGAAAAACCACCCTGGCGCCCAATACGCAAACC
GCCTCTCCCCGCGCGTTGGCCGATTCATTAATGCAGCTGGCACGACAGGTTTCCCGACTGGAAAGCGGGC
AGTGAGCGCAACGCAATTAATGTAAGTTAGCTCACTCATTAGGCACCGGGATCTCGACCGATGCCCTTGA
GAGCCTTCAACCCAGTCAGCTCCTTCCGGTGGGCGCGGGGCATGACTAACATGAGAATTACAACTTATAT
CGTATGGGGCTGACTTCAGGTGCTACATTTGAAGAGATAAATTGCACTGAAATCTAGAGT
Features (pLannotate 1.2.2; 17 found; start..end, strand, type, name):
      1..750     +  rep_origin     RSF ori: Plasmids containing the RSF 1030 origin of replication can be propagated in E. coli cells that contain additional plasmids with compatible origins.
    766..857     +  promoter       AmpR promoter: bla
    858..1673    +  CDS            KanR: aminoglycoside phosphotransferase; aph(3')-Ia; confers resistance to kanamycin in bacteria or G418 (Geneticin®) in eukaryotes
   1682..1739    -  promoter       AmpR promoter (fragment): bla
   1903..1950    -  terminator     T7 terminator: transcription terminator for bacteriophage T7 RNA polymerase
   1958..1975    -  CDS            SET1 (fragment): solubility-enhancement tag derived from T7 phage gene 10B
   2005..2046    -  CDS            S-Tag (fragment): affinity and epitope tag derived from pancreatic ribonuclease A
   2155..2179    -  protein_bind   lac operator: The lac repressor binds to the lac operator to inhibit transcription in E. coli. This inhibition can be relieved by adding lactose or isopropyl-β-D-thiogalactopyranoside (IPTG). lac repressor encoded by lacI
   2180..2198    -  promoter       T7 promoter: promoter for bacteriophage T7 RNA polymerase
   3479..3501    -  RBS            RBS: efficient ribosome binding site from bacteriophage T7 gene 10 (Olins and Rangwala, 1989)
   3516..3540    -  protein_bind   lac operator: The lac repressor binds to the lac operator to inhibit transcription in E. coli. This inhibition can be relieved by adding lactose or isopropyl-β-D-thiogalactopyranoside (IPTG). lac repressor encoded by lacI
   3541..3559    -  promoter       T7 promoter: promoter for bacteriophage T7 RNA polymerase
   3562..3597    +  CDS            TcR (fragment): tetracycline efflux protein; tet; confers resistance to tetracycline
   3605..3682    +  promoter       lacI promoter: lacI
   3683..4765    +  CDS            lacI: lac repressor; lacI; The lac repressor binds to the lac operator to inhibit transcription in E. coli. This inhibition can be relieved by adding lactose or isopropyl-β-D-thiogalactopyranoside (IPTG).
   4778..4799    +  protein_bind   CAP binding site: CAP binding activates transcription in the presence of cAMP. E. coli catabolite activator protein
   4814..4878    +  CDS            TcR (fragment): tetracycline efflux protein; tet; confers resistance to tetracycline
