[The description below was written by a language model from this plasmid's Addgene catalogue record and pLannotate feature annotations shown in this document.]
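Description:
pRSF:His6-CylA-27-412 is a bacterial expression plasmid built on the pRSFDuet-1 backbone for producing CylA, the protease from Enterococcus faecalis that activates the enterococcal cytolysin. The 4,960 bp plasmid replicates from the RSF1030 origin, recorded as high copy, which is compatible with other common origins and so allows co-maintenance with additional plasmids in the same E. coli cell. Selection is by kanamycin through an aminoglycoside phosphotransferase gene. The backbone also carries lacI under its own promoter, supplying the repressor that controls the expression cassettes.

As in the parental Duet vector, the feature table shows two T7 promoter/lac operator units in the same orientation followed by a single T7 terminator. The stretch between the upstream unit, with its T7 gene 10 ribosome binding site, and the second T7 promoter carries no annotation. Its length fits the roughly 1.2 kb insert, so the CylA coding sequence evidently sits in the first cloning site, where the backbone provides an N-terminal 6xHis tag. The second cloning site appears unoccupied, retaining only remnants of the S-tag region. The insert, introduced by Gibson assembly, lacks the N-terminal secretion signal, so the encoded protein spans roughly residues 27 to 412 and should stay in the cytoplasm rather than being exported. The short "TcR" and "SET1" fragments in the annotation are most likely incidental matches in backbone sequence rather than functional elements.

Transcription requires a host supplying T7 RNA polymerase and is induced with IPTG or lactose, which relieve lac repression. The His tag permits metal-affinity purification of the recombinant protease, consistent with the stated purpose of CylA expression.
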