Addgene plasmid #241275: pRSF:His6-CylA-27-412
Purpose: For expression of the Enterococcal cytolysin activating protease CylA
Depositing lab: Wilfred van der Donk. Depositing organization: University of Illinois at Urbana-Champaign.
Backbone
  Vector backbone: pRSFDuet-1
  Backbone size w/o insert (bp): 3829
  Total vector size (bp): 4960
  Vector type: Bacterial Expression
Growth in bacteria
  Bacterial resistance: Kanamycin, 50 μg/mL
  Growth temperature: 37°C
  Growth strain: DH5alpha
  Copy number: High Copy
Gene/Insert
  Gene/Insert name: CylA protease
  Species: Enterococcus faecalis
  Insert size (bp): 1208
  Mutation: N-terminal secretion signal sequence removed (residues 1-27).
  GenBank ID: JQ794947.1
  Promoter: T7
  Tag / fusion protein: 6xHis (N terminal on backbone)
  Cloning method: Gibson Cloning
  Sequencing primers: 5′ AAAAAGAATTCGCTGAGCAACAATATCAGCTTC; 3′ AAAAAGCGGCCGCTTATTTAATGCGCACTTCTTTGTA
Terms and licenses: Academic/Nonprofit Terms; Industry Terms: Not Available to Industry
How to cite: pRSF:His6-CylA-27-412 was a gift from Wilfred van der Donk (Addgene plasmid # 241275 ; http://n2t.net/addgene:241275 ; RRID:Addgene_241275)
